>Addgene plasmid #195311 | MscL(G22S)61-cpGFP-ERexp | addgene full sequence | sequence record 384238 | Addgene NGS Result
GCCACATCGAGCGGGTCACCGAGCTGCAAGAACTCTTCCTCACGCGCGTCGGGCTCGACATCGGCAAGGT
GTGGGTCGCGGACGACGGCGCCGCGGTGGCGGTCTGGACCACGCCGGAGAGCGTCGAAGCGGGGGCGGTG
TTCGCCGAGATCGGCCCGCGCATGGCCGAGTTGAGCGGTTCCCGGCTGGCCGCGCAGCAACAGATGGAGG
GCCTCCTGGCGCCGCACCGGCCCAAGGAGCCCGCGTGGTTCCTGGCCACCGTCGGCGTCTCGCCCGACCA
CCAGGGCAAGGGTCTGGGCAGCGCCGTCGTGCTCCCCGGAGTGGAGGCCGCCGAGCGCGCCGGGGTGCCC
GCCTTCCTGGAGACCTCCGCGCCCCGCAACCTCCCCTTCTACGAGCGGCTCGGCTTCACCGTCACCGCCG
ACGTCGAGGTGCCCGAAGGACCGCGCACCTGGTGCATGACCCGCAAGCCCGGTGCCTAGGCTAGTATGTA
AGCCTAGTCTTAGATAATAAAATCGCTATCCATCGAAGATGGATGTGTGTTGGTTTTTTGTGTGTGTAAC
GCTAGGCGCGCCTGGTGTACCGAGAACGATCCTCTCAGTGCGAGTCTCGACGATCCATATCGTTGCTTGG
CAGTCAGCCAGTCGGAATCCAGCTTGGGACCCAGGAAGTCCAATCGTCAGATATTGTACTCAAGCCTGGT
CACGGCAGCGTACCGATCTGTTTAAACCTAGATATTGATAGTCTGATCGGTCAACGTATAATCGAGTCCT
AGCTTTTGCAAACATCTATCAAGAGACAGGATCAGCAGGAGGCTTTCGCATGAGTATTCAACATTTCCGT
GTCGCCCTTATTCCCTTTTTTGCGGCATTTTGCCTTCCTGTTTTTGCTCACCCAGAAACGCTGGTGAAAG
TAAAAGATGCTGAAGATCAGTTGGGTGCGCGAGTGGGTTACATCGAACTGGATCTCAACAGCGGTAAGAT
CCTTGAGAGTTTTCGCCCCGAAGAACGCTTTCCAATGATGAGCACTTTTAAAGTTCTGCTATGTGGCGCG
GTATTATCCCGTATTGACGCCGGGCAAGAGCAACTCGGTCGCCGCATACACTATTCTCAGAATGACTTGG
TTGAGTATTCACCAGTCACAGAAAAGCATCTTACGGATGGCATGACAGTAAGAGAATTATGCAGTGCTGC
CATAACCATGAGTGATAACACTGCGGCCAACTTACTTCTGACAACGATTGGAGGACCGAAGGAGCTAACC
GCTTTTTTGCACAACATGGGGGATCATGTAACTCGCCTTGATCGTTGGGAACCGGAGCTGAATGAAGCCA
TACCAAACGACGAGCGTGACACCACGATGCCTGTAGCAATGGCAACAACCTTGCGTAAACTATTAACTGG
CGAACTACTTACTCTAGCTTCCCGGCAACAGTTGATAGACTGGATGGAGGCGGATAAAGTTGCAGGACCA
CTTCTGCGCTCGGCCCTTCCGGCTGGCTGGTTTATTGCTGATAAATCTGGAGCCGGTGAGCGTGGGTCTC
GCGGTATCATTGCAGCACTGGGGCCAGATGGTAAGCCCTCCCGTATCGTAGTTATCTACACGACGGGGAG
TCAGGCAACTATGGATGAACGAAATAGACAGATCGCTGAGATAGGTGCCTCACTGATTAAGCATTGGTAA
CCGATTCTAGGTGCATTGGCGCAGAAAAAAATGCCTGATGCGACGCTGCGCGTCTTATACTCCCACATAT
GCCAGATTCAGCAACGGATACGGCTTCCCCAACTTGCCCACTTCCATACGTGTCCTCCTTACCAGAAATT
TATCCTTAAGATCCCGAATCGTTTAAACTCGACTCTGGCTCTATCGAATCTCCGTCGTTTCGAGCTTACG
CGAACAGCCGTGGCGCTCATTTGCTCGTCGGGCATCGAATCTCGTCAGCTATCGTCAGCTTACCTTTTTG
GCAGCGATCGCGGCTCCCGACATCTTGGACCATTAGCTCCACAGGTATCTTCTTCCCTCTAGTGGTCATA
ACAGCAGCTTCAGCTACCTCTCAATTCAAAAAACCCCTCAAGACCCGTTTAGAGGCCCCAAGGGGTTATG
CTATCAATCGTTGCGTTACACACACAAAAAACCAACACACATCCATCTTCGATGGATAGCGATTTTATTA
TCTAACTGCTGATCGAGTGTAGCCAGATCTAGTAATCAATTACGGGGTCATTAGTTCATAGCCCATATAT
GGAGTTCCGCGTTACATAACTTACGGTAAATGGCCCGCCTGGCTGACCGCCCAACGACCCCCGCCCATTG
ACGTCAATAATGACGTATGTTCCCATAGTAACGCCAATAGGGACTTTCCATTGACGTCAATGGGTGGAGT
ATTTACGGTAAACTGCCCACTTGGCAGTACATCAAGTGTATCATATGCCAAGTACGCCCCCTATTGACGT
CAATGACGGTAAATGGCCCGCCTGGCATTATGCCCAGTACATGACCTTATGGGACTTTCCTACTTGGCAG
TACATCTACGTATTAGTCATCGCTATTACCATGCTGATGCGGTTTTGGCAGTACATCAATGGGCGTGGAT
AGCGGTTTGACTCACGGGGATTTCCAAGTCTCCACCCCATTGACGTCAATGGGAGTTTGTTTTGGCACCA
AAATCAACGGGACTTTCCAAAATGTCGTAACAACTCCGCCCCATTGACGCAAATGGGCGGTAGGCGTGTA
CGGTGGGAGGTCTATATAAGCAGAGCTGGTTTAGTGAACCGTCAGATCAGATCTTTGTCGATCCTACCAT
CCACTCGACACACCCGCCAGCGGCCGCTGCCAAGCTTCCGAGCTCTCGAATTCATGAGCATTATTAAAGA
ATTTCGCGAATTTGCGATGCGCGGGAACGTGGTGGATTTGGCGGTGAGCGTCATTATCGGTGCGGCATTC
GGGAAGATTGTCTCTTCACTGGTTGCCGATATCATCATGCCTCCTCTGGGCTTATTAATTGGCGGGATCG
ATTTTAAACAGTTTGCTGTCACGAACGTCTATATCAAGGCCGACAAGCAGAAGAACGGCATCAAGGCGAA
CTTCAAGATCCGCCACAACATCGAGGACGGCGGCGTGCAGCTCGCCTACCACTACCAGCAGAACACCCCC
ATCGGCGACGGCCCCGTGCTGCTGCCCGACAACCACTACCTGAGCGTGCAGTCCATACTTTCGAAAGACC
CCAACGAGAAGCGCGATCACATGGTCCTGCTGGAGTTCGTGACCGCCGCCGGGATCACTCTCGGCATGGA
CGAGCTGTACAAGGGCGGTACCGGAGGGAGCATGGTGAGCAAGGGCGAGGAGCTGTTCACCGGGGTGGTG
CCCATCCAGGTCGAGCTGGACGGCGACGTAAACGGCCACAAGTTCAGCGTGTCCGGCGAGGGTGAGGGCG
ATGCCACCTACGGCAAGCTGACCCTGAAGTTCATCTGCACCACCGGCAAGCTGCCCGTGCCCTGGCCCAC
CCTCGTGACCACCCTGACCTACGGCGTGCAGTGCTTCAGCCGCTACCCCGACCACATGAAGCAGCACGAC
TTCTTCAAGTCCGCCATGCCCGAAGGCTACATCCAGGAGCGCACCATCTTCTTCAAGGACGACGGCAACT
ACAAGACCCGCGCCGAGGTGAAGTTCGAGGGCGACACCCTGGTGAACCGCATCGAGCTGAAGGGCATCGA
CTTCAAGGAGGACGGCAACATCCTGGGGCACAAGCTGGAGTACAACCTACGCGATGCGCAGGGGGATATC
CCTGCTGTTGTGATGCATTACGGTGTCTTCATTCAAAACGTCTTTGATTTTCTGATTGTGGCCTTTGCCA
TCTTTATGGCGATTAAGCTAATCAACAAACTGAATCGGAAAAAAGAAGAACCAGCAGCCGCACCTGCACC
AACTAAAGAAGAAGTATTACTGACAGAAATTCGTGATTTGCTGAAAGAGCAGAATAACCGCTCTTTTTGC
TATGAAAATGAAGTTGGATCCGCAGGCCTCTGCTAGCTTGACTGACTGAGATACAGCGTACCTTCAGCTC
ACAGACATGATAAGATACATTGATGAGTTTGGACAAACCACAACTAGAATGCAGTGAAAAAAATGCTTTA
TTTGTGAAATTTGTGATGCTATTGCTTTATTTGTAACCATTATAAGCTGCAATAAACAAGTTAACAACAA
CAATTGCATTCATTTTATGTTTCAGGTTCAGGGGGAGGTGTGGGAGGTTTTTTAAAGCAAGTAAAACCTC
TACAAATGTGGTATTGGCCCATCTCTATCGGTATCGTAGCATAACCCCTTGGGGCCTCTAAACGGGTCTT
GAGGGGTTTTTTGTGCCCCTCGGGCCGGATTGCTATCTACCGGCATTGGCGCAGAAAAAAATGCCTGATG
CGACGCTGCGCGTCTTATACTCCCACATATGCCAGATTCAGCAACGGATACGGCTTCCCCAACTTGCCCA
CTTCCATACGTGTCCTCCTTACCAGAAATTTATCCTTAAGGTCGTCAGCTATCCTGCAGGCGATCTCTCG
ATTTCGATCAAGACATTCCTTTAATGGTCTTTTCTGGACACCACTAGGGGTCAGAAGTAGTTCATCAAAC
TTTCTTCCCTCCCTAATCTCATTGGTTACCTTGGGCTATCGAAACTTAATTAACCAGTCAAGTCAGCTAC
TTGGCGAGATCGACTTGTCTGGGTTTCGACTACGCTCAGAATTGCGTCAGTCAAGTTCGATCTGGTCCTT
GCTATTGCACCCGTTCTCCGATTACGAGTTTCATTTAAATCATGTGAGCAAAAGGCCAGCAAAAGGCCAG
GAACCGTAAAAAGGCCGCGTTGCTGGCGTTTTTCCATAGGCTCCGCCCCCCTGACGAGCATCACAAAAAT
CGACGCTCAAGTCAGAGGTGGCGAAACCCGACAGGACTATAAAGATACCAGGCGTTTCCCCCTGGAAGCT
CCCTCGTGCGCTCTCCTGTTCCGACCCTGCCGCTTACCGGATACCTGTCCGCCTTTCTCCCTTCGGGAAG
CGTGGCGCTTTCTCATAGCTCACGCTGTAGGTATCTCAGTTCGGTGTAGGTCGTTCGCTCCAAGCTGGGC
TGTGTGCACGAACCCCCCGTTCAGCCCGACCGCTGCGCCTTATCCGGTAACTATCGTCTTGAGTCCAACC
CGGTAAGACACGACTTATCGCCACTGGCAGCAGCCACTGGTAACAGGATTAGCAGAGCGAGGTATGTAGG
CGGTGCTACAGAGTTCTTGAAGTGGTGGCCTAACTACGGCTACACTAGAAGAACAGTATTTGGTATCTGC
GCTCTGCTGAAGCCAGTTACCTTCGGAAAAAGAGTTGGTAGCTCTTGATCCGGCAAACAAACCACCGCTG
GTAGCGGTGGTTTTTTTGTTTGCAAGCAGCAGATTACGCGCAGAAAAAAAGGATCTCAAGAAGATCCTTT
GATCTTTTCTACGGGGTCTGACGCTCAGTGGAACGAAAACTCACGTTAAGGGATTTTGGTCATGAGATTA
TCAAAAAGGATCTTCACCTAGATCCTTTTAAATTAAAAATGAAGTTTTAAATCAATCTAAAGTATATATG
AGTAAACTTGGTCTGACAGTTACCAATGCTTAATCAGTGAGGCACCTATCTCAGCGATCTGTCTATTTCG
TTCATCCATAGTTGCATTTAAATTTCCGAACTCTCCAAGGCCCTCGTCGGAAAATCTTCAAACCTTTCGT
CCGATCCATCTTGCAGGCTACCTCTCGAACGAACTATCGCAAGTCTCTTGGCCGGCCTTGCGCCTTGGCT
ATTGCTTGGCAGCGCCTATCGCCAGGTATTACTCCAATCCCGAATATCCGAGATCGGGATCACCCGAGAG
AAGTTCAACCTACATCCTCAATCCCGATCTATCCGAGATCCGAGGAATATCGAAATCGGGGCGCGCCTGG
CCTCCGCGCCGGGTTTTGGCGCCTCCCGCGGGCGCCCCCCTCGTCACGGCGAGCGCTGCCACGTCAGACG
AAGGGCGCAGGAGCGTCCTGATCCTTCCGCCCGGACGCTCAGGACAGCGGCCCGCTGCTCATAAGACTCG
GCCTTAGAACCCCAGTATCAGCAGAAGGACATTTTAGGACGGGACTTGGGTGACTCTAGGGCACTGGTTT
TCTTTCCAGAGAGCGGAACAGGCGAGGAAAAGTAGTCCCTTCTCGGCGATTCTGCGGAGGGATCTCCGTG
GGGCGGTGAACGCCGATGATTATATAAGGACGCGCCGGGTGTGGCACAGCTAGTTCCGTCGCAGCCGGGA
TTTGGGTCGCGGTTCTTGTTTGTGGATCGCTGTGATCGTCACTTGGTGAGTAGCGGGCTGCTGGGCTGGC
CGGGGCTTTCGTGGCCGCCGGGCCGCTCGGTGGGACGGAAGCGTGTGGAGAGACCGCCAAGGGCTGTAGT
CTGGGTCCGCGAGCAAGGTTGCCCTGAACTGGGGGTTGGGGGGAGCGCAGCAAAATGGCGGCTGTTCCCG
AGTCTTGAATGGAAGACGCTTGTGAGGCGGGCTGTGAGGTCGTTGAAACAAGGTGGGGGGCATGGTGGGC
GGCAAGAACCCAAGGTCTTGAGCCCTTCGCTAATGCGGGAAAGCTCTTATTCGGGTGAGATGGGCTGGGC
ACCATCTGGGGACCCTGACGTGAAGTTTGTCACTGACTGGAGAACTCGGTTTGTCGTCTGTTGCGGGGGC
GGCAGTTATGGCGGTGCCGTTGGGCAGTGCACCCGTACCTTTGGGAGCGCGCGCCCTCGTCGTGTCGTGA
CGTCACCCGTTCTGTTGGCTTATAATGCAGGGTGGGGCCACCTGCCGGTAGGTGTGCGGTAGGCTTTTCT
CCGTCGCAGGACGCAGGGTTCGGGCCTAGGGTAGGCTCTCCTGAATCGACAGGCGCCGGACCTCTGGTGA
GGGGAGGGATAAGTGAGGCGTCAGTTTCTTTGGTCGGTTTTATGTACCTATCTTCTTAAGTAGCTGAAGC
TCCGGTTTTGAACTATGCGCTCGGGGTTGGCGAGTGTGTTTTGTGAAGTTTTTTAGGCACCTTTTGAAAT
GTAATCATTTGGGTCAATATGTAATTTTCAGTGTTAGACTTGTAAATTGTCCGCTAAATTCTGGCCGTTT
TTGGCTTTTTTGTTAGACAACATGACCGAGTACAAGCCCACGGTGCGCCTCGCCACCCGCGACGACGTCC
CCAGGGCCGTACGCACCCTCGCCGCCGCGTTCGCCGACTACCCCGCCACGCGCCACACCGTCGATCCGGA
CC
Features (pLannotate 1.2.2; 21 found; start..end, strand, type, name):
    506..554     +  polyA_signal   poly(A) signal: synthetic polyadenylation signal
    820..1680    +  CDS            AmpR: β-lactamase; bla; confers resistance to ampicillin, carbenicillin, and related antibiotics
   1693..1829    +  terminator     rrnG terminator: transcription terminator from the E. coli ribosomal RNA rrnG operon (Albrechtsen et al., 1991)
   1981..2052    +  misc_feature   5' β-globin insulator: insulator upstream of the human β-globin locus (Farrell et al., 2002)
   2057..2103    -  terminator     T7 terminator: transcription terminator for bacteriophage T7 RNA polymerase
   2121..2169    -  polyA_signal   poly(A) signal: synthetic polyadenylation signal
   2250..2553    +  enhancer       CMV enhancer: human cytomegalovirus immediate early enhancer
   2626..2643    -  promoter       CMV promoter (fragment): human cytomegalovirus (CMV) immediate early promoter
   2706..2757    +  promoter       CMVd2 promoter: truncated human cytomegalovirus (CMV) immediate early promoter that yields moderately reduced expression relative to the full-length promoter
   2860..3015    +  CDS            mscL (fragment): MSCL_STAA8 - Experimental evidence at protein level: Swiss-Prot protein existence level 1. Channel that opens in response to stretch forces in the membrane lipid bilayer. Forms a nonselective ion channel with a conductance of about 2.5-4 nanosiemens. May participate in the regulation of osmotic pressure changes within the cell. From Staphylococcus aureus (strain NCTC 8325 / PS 47).
   3034..3756    +  CDS            cEGFP: cEGFP is a basic (constitutively fluorescent) green fluorescent protein published in 2008, derived from Aequorea victoria.
   3799..3972    +  CDS            mscL (fragment): MSCL_STAA8 - Experimental evidence at protein level: Swiss-Prot protein existence level 1. Channel that opens in response to stretch forces in the membrane lipid bilayer. Forms a nonselective ion channel with a conductance of about 2.5-4 nanosiemens. May participate in the regulation of osmotic pressure changes within the cell. From Staphylococcus aureus (strain NCTC 8325 / PS 47).
   4071..4192    -  polyA_signal   SV40 poly(A) signal: SV40 polyadenylation signal
   4215..4284    -  CDS            large T antigen (fragment): large T antigen from SV40 (simian virus 40)
   4307..4353    +  terminator     T7 terminator: transcription terminator for bacteriophage T7 RNA polymerase
   4383..4519    +  terminator     rrnG terminator: transcription terminator from the E. coli ribosomal RNA rrnG operon (Albrechtsen et al., 1991)
   4564..4635    +  misc_feature   3' β-globin insulator: insulator downstream of the human β-globin locus (Farrell et al., 2002)
   4861..5449    -  rep_origin     ori: high-copy-number ColE1/pMB1/pBR322/pUC origin of replication
   5621..5685    -  CDS            bla(M) (fragment): β-lactamase lacking the signal sequence; bla(M); allows cytosolic expression of β-lactamase
   5949..7158    +  promoter       UbC promoter: human ubiquitin C promoter
   7162..477     +  CDS            PuroR (fragment) (across the origin): puromycin N-acetyltransferase; pac from Streptomyces; confers resistance to puromycin
