[The description below was written by a language model from this plasmid's Addgene catalogue record and pLannotate feature annotations shown in this document.]
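Description:
MscL(G22S)61-cpGFP-ERexp is a 7,282 bp mammalian expression plasmid encoding a fluorescent reporter of membrane tension. The catalogue lists the backbone simply as "Puro" and classes the vector as mammalian expression and lentiviral. However, the annotated full sequence shows no LTRs, packaging signal, RRE or other lentiviral elements, so the table supports use by transfection rather than viral packaging. The plasmid is propagated in E. coli through a high-copy ColE1/pUC-type origin and selected with ampicillin via a complete β-lactamase gene. A short additional bla fragment elsewhere appears to be a cloning remnant.

The payload is a chimeric open reading frame in which circularly permuted GFP (annotated as cEGFP) sits between two segments of the mechanosensitive channel MscL. The name suggests insertion after residue 61 of a G22S variant, and the "ERexp" suffix presumably denotes an ER export signal, although that element is not annotated separately. The annotation tool matched the channel fragments to the Staphylococcus aureus homologue, but the catalogue gives the source as E. coli. Expression is driven by CMV enhancer and promoter elements, including a truncated CMVd2 annotation, and an SV40 polyadenylation signal lies downstream of the coding sequence. The cassette is flanked by β-globin insulators, bacterial rrnG and T7 terminators, and synthetic poly(A) signals, which help isolate it from neighbouring transcription. A separate human UbC promoter drives puromycin N-acetyltransferase, followed by a synthetic poly(A) signal, allowing puromycin selection of mammalian cells that carry the construct. The design couples tension-driven conformational change in the channel to cpGFP fluorescence, giving an optical readout of membrane tension in cells.
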