Addgene plasmid #195311: MscL(G22S)61-cpGFP-ERexp
Purpose: Fluorescent reporter/biosensor for membrane tension
Depositing lab: Allen Liu. Depositing organization: University of Michigan. Publication: Mechanosensitive Channel-Based Optical Membrane Tension Reporter. Hsu YY, Resto Irizarry AM, Fu J, Liu AP. ACS Sens. 2023 Jan 27;8(1):12-18. doi: 10.1021/acssensors.2c01921. Epub 2023 Jan 6. PubMed 36608338.
Backbone
  Vector backbone: Puro
  Backbone size w/o insert (bp): 6130
  Total vector size (bp): 7282
  Vector type: Mammalian Expression, Lentiviral
Growth in bacteria
  Bacterial resistance: Ampicillin, 100 μg/mL
  Growth temperature: 37°C
  Growth strain: NEB Stable
  Copy number: Unknown
Gene/Insert
  Gene/Insert name: MscL(G22S)61-cpGFP-ERexp
  Species: Synthetic; E. coli
  Promoter: CMV
  Cloning method: Gibson Cloning
  Sequencing primers: 5′ ATGAGCATTATTAAAGAATTTCGCG; 3′ AACTTCATTTTCATAGCAAAAAGAGCG
Terms and licenses: Academic/Nonprofit Terms; Industry Terms: Not Available to Industry
Depositor comments: Please visit https://www.biorxiv.org/content/10.1101/2022.10.04.510821v2 for bioRxiv preprint.
How to cite: MscL(G22S)61-cpGFP-ERexp was a gift from Allen Liu (Addgene plasmid # 195311 ; http://n2t.net/addgene:195311 ; RRID:Addgene_195311)
