>Addgene plasmid #195311 | MscL(G22S)61-cpGFP-ERexp | depositor partial sequence | sequence record 379193 | MscL(G22S)61-cpGFP-ER
ATGAGCATTATTAAAGAATTTCGCGAATTTGCGATGCGCGGGAACGTGGTGGATTTGGCGGTGAGCGTCA
TTATCGGTGCGGCATTCGGGAAGATTGTCTCTTCACTGGTTGCCGATATCATCATGCCTCCTCTGGGCTT
ATTAATTGGCGGGATCGATTTTAAACAGTTTGCTGTCACGAACGTCTATATCAAGGCCGACAAGCAGAAG
AACGGCATCAAGGCGAACTTCAAGATCCGCCACAACATCGAGGACGGCGGCGTGCAGCTCGCCTACCACT
ACCAGCAGAACACCCCCATCGGCGACGGCCCCGTGCTGCTGCCCGACAACCACTACCTGAGCGTGCAGTC
CATACTTTCGAAAGACCCCAACGAGAAGCGCGATCACATGGTCCTGCTGGAGTTCGTGACCGCCGCCGGG
ATCACTCTCGGCATGGACGAGCTGTACAAGGGCGGTACCGGAGGGAGCATGGTGAGCAAGGGCGAGGAGC
TGTTCACCGGGGTGGTGCCCATCCAGGTCGAGCTGGACGGCGACGTAAACGGCCACAAGTTCAGCGTGTC
CGGCGAGGGTGAGGGCGATGCCACCTACGGCAAGCTGACCCTGAAGTTCATCTGCACCACCGGCAAGCTG
CCCGTGCCCTGGCCCACCCTCGTGACCACCCTGACCTACGGCGTGCAGTGCTTCAGCCGCTACCCCGACC
ACATGAAGCAGCACGACTTCTTCAAGTCCGCCATGCCCGAAGGCTACATCCAGGAGCGCACCATCTTCTT
CAAGGACGACGGCAACTACAAGACCCGCGCCGAGGTGAAGTTCGAGGGCGACACCCTGGTGAACCGCATC
GAGCTGAAGGGCATCGACTTCAAGGAGGACGGCAACATCCTGGGGCACAAGCTGGAGTACAACCTACGCG
ATGCGCAGGGGGATATCCCTGCTGTTGTGATGCATTACGGTGTCTTCATTCAAAACGTCTTTGATTTTCT
GATTGTGGCCTTTGCCATCTTTATGGCGATTAAGCTAATCAACAAACTGAATCGGAAAAAAGAAGAACCA
GCAGCCGCACCTGCACCAACTAAAGAAGAAGTATTACTGACAGAAATTCGTGATTTGCTGAAAGAGCAGA
ATAACCGCTCTTTTTGCTATGAAAATGAAGTT
