>Addgene plasmid #195311 | MscL(G22S)61-cpGFP-ERexp | depositor partial sequence | sequence record 379754 | Forward primer used for sequencing
GCATTATTAAAGAATTTCGCG
