>Addgene plasmid #195311 | MscL(G22S)61-cpGFP-ERexp | depositor partial sequence | sequence record 379755 | Reverse primer used for sequencing
GAGCGGTTATTCTGCTCTTTC
