>Addgene plasmid #195311 | MscL(G22S)61-cpGFP-ERexp | depositor partial sequence | sequence record 379756 | Forward primer used for sequencing (CMV promoter)
CGCAAATGGGCGGTAGGCGTG
